>Addgene plasmid #31749 | Khc73(1-547)-GFP | addgene partial sequence | sequence record 37967 | EGFP-N 5'-CGTCGCCGTCCAGCTCGACCAG-3'
GCTCCTCGCCCTTGCTCACCATGGTGGCGGAGCTCACCACTTTGTACAAGAAAGCTGGGTCGGCGCGCCC
ACCCTTCGGCGAGTTGACGCGGAAAAAGTGGTGGTTGCCCCACAGGATACGGTCGCCGTTCTGGAGTGGT
GTCTTTTCCACAGCAGCAGATCCGTTCACAAAGCAACGCGCTCCCTGCACTGGCTCCATGTACAGTCCAC
TATCCTCGATAGTGATCACACAGTGCTCGGGCTGGATTCCGAGACCGGAAAGTTGTATATCCGGCTGCTG
GCCACTGATAGTGCGTCCGCCAATCAGTGTGCGATCCTTCAGATAATAGACCAGCAGCTCGTTAAGGGAC
GGATCAGCATTTAAATTGACCAAGTAGTACTTGTTCTTCTCTACCTTGATGCCACTGGCCTGTACACTAA
TGCCCATTTTCTCTAGAGCCTGCTGCCGTTCGTTTTGAATGCGTTCTGTCTTAACCAGCTTCTCCTCCCA
AGTCTGCGAAATCTGTTTCATCAGGTTCTCGCTCTCAGCCAGCTTATCCTGGACATCGCCCACTGGTGAA
CCAGTGGCGCGTTTCAGCATACTTCTAAGGGTCTCCACCTCGTGTCGCAGCTCACGAATGATGCGGGCAT
TGGGATCTTCGTTGACAACAGCGTGGTTAACAATGCGCTTGGCTCGATCTGCATAACGCAGCGTGGAAAG
CGTCTCCTCGTAGTTATCTGCCGATGGCGAGATTGTCGCTACCATAACAGTTCTGGAATTGCCACCCAAA
TTGTCTTTCAGCAGCCAGGTGAGCATGGAATCGCGGTAGGGAACGAATTTGTCGTTACCG
