>Addgene plasmid #31749 | Khc73(1-547)-GFP | depositor partial sequence | sequence record 39438 | insert only
ATGGCTAGTGATAAGATCAAAGTCGCCGTAAGGGTGCGACCCTTCAATCGCCGAGAAATCGAACTAGATA
CGAAATGTATCGTGGAAATGGAAAAACAGCAGACGATACTGCAGAATCCGCCGCCACTGGAAAAAATAGA
GAGAAAACAACCAAAGACATTCGCATTCGATCACTGCTTTTACTCATTGAACCCCGAGGACGAGAACTTT
GCGTCCCAGGAGACAGTGTTCGATTGCGTGGGACGTGGAATTCTGGATAATGCATTCCAGGGCTATAATG
CGTGCATATTCGCTTACGGCCAGACAGGTTCTGGCAAGTCCTACACGATGATGGGCACCCAGGAGAGCAA
GGGCATCATTCCACGTCTGTGTGACCAACTCTTCTCGGCCATAGCCAACAAATCCACACCCGAGCTTATG
TACAAGGTGGAGGTGTCCTACATGGAGATCTATAACGAGAAGGTCCACGATCTGCTCGATCCCAAGCCGA
ACAAACAGTCGCTTAAGGTGCGCGAGCACAATGTTATGGGCCCATATGTGGACGGACTGTCGCAGCTGGC
TGTGACATCCTATCAGGACATCGATAACCTCATGACCGAAGGCAACAAGTCACGAACGGTGGCCGCCACC
AATATGAATGCCGAGTCGTCGCGCTCCCACGCCGTCTTCTCAGTGGTCCTCACTCAGATACTCACGGATC
AGGCGACGGGAGTGAGCGGCGAGAAGGTGTCCCGCATGTCCCTGGTGGATTTGGCTGGCTCCGAGCGGGC
TGTGAAAACGGGAGCTGTTGGCGATCGTCTCAAGGAAGGCTCTAACATCAACAAATCTCTGACCACACTT
GGCCTGGTCATCTCCAAGTTGGCCGATCAATCCAATGGCAAGAAGAGCGGTAACGACAAATTCGTTCCCT
ACCGCGATTCCATGCTCACCTGGCTGCTGAAAGACAATTTGGGTGGCAATTCCAGAACTGTTATGGTAGC
GACAATCTCGCCATCGGCAGATAACTACGAGGAGACGCTTTCCACGCTGCGTTATGCAGATCGAGCCAAG
CGCATTGTTAACCACGCTGTTGTCAACGAAGATCCCAATGCCCGCATCATTCGTGAGCTGCGACACGAGG
TGGAGACCCTTAGAAGTATGCTGAAACGCGCCACTGGTTCACCAGTGGGCGATGTCCAGGATAAGCTGGC
TGAGAGCGAGAACCTGATGAAACAGATTTCGCAGACTTGGGAGGAGAAGCTGGTTAAGACAGAACGCATT
CAAAACGAACGGCAGCAGGCTCTAGAGAAAATGGGCATTAGTGTACAGGCCAGTGGCATCAAGGTAGAGA
AGAACAAGTACTACTTGGTCAATTTAAATGCTGATCCGTCCCTTAACGAGCTGCTGGTCTATTATCTGAA
GGATCGCACACTGATTGGCGGACGCACTATCAGTGGCCAGCAGCCGGATATACAACTTTCCGGTCTCGGA
ATCCAGCCCGAGCACTGTGTGATCACTATCGAGGATAGTGGACTGTACATGGAGCCAGTGCAGGGAGCGC
GTTGCTTTGTGAACGGATCTGCTGCTGTGGAAAAGACACCACTCCAGAACGGCGACCGTATCCTGTGGGG
CAACCACCACTTTTTCCGCGTCAACTCGCCG
