[The description below was written by a language model from this plasmid's Addgene catalogue record.]
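Description:
Khc73(1-547)-GFP is an expression plasmid built on the pMTWG backbone (about 4 kb without insert), a Gateway destination-type vector in which the gene of interest is placed under a metallothionein promoter and fused in frame to a GFP supplied by the backbone at the C terminus. The catalogue lists the vector type as mammalian expression; the record does not name the intended host cell line. It is propagated in E. coli under ampicillin selection. The copy number is listed as unknown, and no feature table is provided, so the origin of replication, polyadenylation signal and any eukaryotic selection marker are not stated.

The insert, introduced by Gateway recombination, is a truncated form of Drosophila melanogaster Khc-73 (Kinesin-73, CG8183, a KIF13A/B-related kinesin) that encodes only amino acids 1–547. The depositor notes that the coding sequence carries two substitutions, V308M and H383R, relative to GenBank reference sequences, and that this is the version used in the associated study. Metallothionein promoters are metal-inducible, so expression of the fusion can generally be switched on and titrated by adding metal ions such as copper to the culture medium.

The associated publication characterises Kinesin-73 as a processive motor that localises to Rab5-containing organelles. This suggests the GFP-tagged truncation was used to follow the fluorescent N-terminal fragment, separate from the rest of the protein, in studies of motility or localisation, although the record does not spell out the specific experiments or which domains the fragment contains.
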