Addgene plasmid #31749: Khc73(1-547)-GFP
Depositing lab: Ron Vale. Depositing organization: University of California, San Francisco (UCSF). Publication: Kinesin-73 is a processive motor that localizes to Rab5-containing organelles. Huckaba TM, Gennerich A, Wilhelm JE, Chishti AH, Vale RD. J Biol Chem. 2011 Mar 4;286(9):7457-67. Epub 2010 Dec 18. 10.1074/jbc.M110.167023 PubMed 21169635.
Backbone
  Vector backbone: pMTWG
  Backbone manufacturer: Invitrogen
  Backbone size w/o insert (bp): 4000
  Vector type: Mammalian Expression
Growth in bacteria
  Bacterial resistance: Ampicillin, 100 μg/mL
  Growth temperature: 37°C
  Growth strain: DH5alpha
  Copy number: Unknown
Gene/Insert
  Gene/Insert name: Khc73
  Species: D. melanogaster (fly)
  Mutation: Contains only aa 1-547
  Entrez Gene: Khc-73 (a.k.a. Dmel_CG8183, CG8183, DmKIN73, DmKin73, DmKlp73, Dmel\CG8183, KHC-73, KIF 13A, KIF13A/B, KLP73, Khc 73, Khc73, Kin73, Kinesin-73, anon-EST:fe3C9, khc-73, khc73)
  Promoter: Metallothionein
  Tag / fusion protein: GFP (C terminal on backbone)
  Cloning method: Gateway Cloning
  Sequencing primers: 5′ MT1-F
Terms and licenses: Academic/Nonprofit Terms; Industry Terms: Not Available to Industry
Depositor comments: The construct contains V308M and H383R mutations in Khc73 relative to GenBank reference sequences and is as used in the associated publication.
How to cite: Khc73(1-547)-GFP was a gift from Ron Vale (Addgene plasmid # 31749 ; http://n2t.net/addgene:31749 ; RRID:Addgene_31749)
